Addgene plasmid #21975: U6+27-16
Depositing lab: Phil Sharp. Depositing organization: Massachusetts Institute of Technology. Publication: MicroRNA sponges: competitive inhibitors of small RNAs in mammalian cells. Ebert MS, Neilson JR, Sharp PA. Nat Methods. 2007 Sep . 4(9):721-6. 10.1038/nmeth1079 PubMed 17694064.
Backbone
  Vector backbone: U6+27
  Backbone size w/o insert (bp): 5000
  Vector type: Mammalian Expression
Growth in bacteria
  Bacterial resistance: Ampicillin, 100 μg/mL
  Growth temperature: 37°C
  Growth strain: DH5alpha
  Copy number: High Copy
Gene/Insert
  Gene/Insert name: U6 miR-16 sponge
  Insert size (bp): 225
  Cloning method: Restriction Enzyme; 5′ cloning site XhoI (not destroyed); 3′ cloning site ApaI (not destroyed)
  Sequencing primers: 5′ n/a
Terms and licenses: Academic/Nonprofit Terms; Industry Terms: Not Available to Industry
Depositor comments: mir-16 bulged Renilla luciferase reporter, CMV sponge, and U6 sponge, 9 sites AAUAUUCUAUGCUGCUA
How to cite: U6+27-16 was a gift from Phil Sharp (Addgene plasmid # 21975 ; http://n2t.net/addgene:21975 ; RRID:Addgene_21975)
