[The description below was written by a language model from this plasmid's Addgene catalogue record.]
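Description:
U6+27-16 is a mammalian expression plasmid built on the U6+27 backbone (about 5 kb), carrying a roughly 225 bp insert described as a U6 miR-16 sponge. The insert was placed by restriction cloning between XhoI and ApaI sites, both of which remain intact. In bacteria the plasmid is maintained at high copy and selected with ampicillin. The record does not name the origin of replication, and no feature table is available to confirm other backbone elements or any mammalian selection marker.

The payload is a microRNA sponge: a short transcript containing tandem binding sites for miR-16 that acts as a competitive inhibitor, soaking up the endogenous microRNA so that its natural targets are derepressed. The depositor comments indicate nine sites of a bulged design, meaning the sites pair imperfectly with the microRNA in the central region. This arrangement is generally used to favour stable binding rather than Argonaute-mediated cleavage of the sponge. As the backbone and insert names imply, expression is driven by a U6 promoter, an RNA polymerase III promoter suited to abundant production of small non-coding RNAs. The "+27" designation conventionally refers to inclusion of the first 27 nucleotides of U6 snRNA at the transcript's 5′ end, which helps stabilise the RNA, although the record does not spell this out. The depositor comment applies jointly to a related set of miR-16 constructs, including a Renilla luciferase reporter and a CMV-driven sponge, of which this plasmid is the U6 version. It is typically used for transient loss-of-function studies of miR-16 in cultured mammalian cells.
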