>Addgene plasmid #21975 | U6+27-16 | addgene partial sequence | sequence record 28273 | 21975 with U6sponge-F (GGACTATCATATGCTTACCGTAACTTGA)
TGGCTTTATATATCTTGTGGAAAGGACGAAACACCGTGCTCGCTTCGGCAGCACATATACTAGTCGACGC
GGCCGCCTCGAGCCGGCGCCAATATTCTATGCTGCTACCGGCGCCAATATTCTATGCTGCTACCGGCGCC
AATATTCTATGCTGCTACCGGCGCCAATATTCTATGCTGCTACCGGCGCCAATATTCTATGCTGCTACCG
GCGCCAATATTCTATGCTGCTACCGGCGCCAATATTCTATGCTGCTACCGGCGCCAATATTCTATGCTGC
TACCGGCGCCAATATTCTATGCTGCTACCGGATCGCGGGCCCGTTTAAACCCGCTCTAGAGCGGACTTCG
GTCCGCTTTTTACTAGGACCTGCAGGCATGCAAGCTTGGCACTGGCCGTCGTTTTACAACGTCGTGACTG
GGAAAACCCTGGCGTTACCCAACTTAATCGCCTTGCAGCACATCCCCCTTTCGCCAGCTGGCGTAATAGC
GAAGAGGCCCGCACCGATCGCCCTTCCCAACAGTTGCGCAGCCTGAATGGCGAATGGG
[124 nt withheld, positions 549-672]
C
[66 nt withheld, positions 674-739]
