>Addgene plasmid #21975 | U6+27-16 | addgene partial sequence | sequence record 28274 | 21975 with U6
TTGAGGCCACTGCGGCTGCAAGCTTGAGTATTCTATTGTGGCACCTTAATTACTTGGCGAACTCATGGGC
CTAGCTGTTTCCTGTGTGAAAGTGTTATCCCCTCACAATTCCACACAACATACGAGTGAGAGCGTAAAGT
GTAAAGCCTGGGGTGCCTAATGAGTGAGCTAACTCATGTTAATTGGTTGCGCTCACTGCCCGCTTTCCAG
TCCGGAAACCTGTCGTGCGACCTGCATTAATGAATCGGCCAACGCGCGGGGAGAGGCGGGTTGCGTATTG
GGCGCTCTTCCGCTTCCTCGCTCACTGACTCTCTGCGCTCGGTCGTTCGGCTGCGGCGAGCGGTATCACC
TCACTCAAAGGCGGTAATACTGTTATCCACAGAATCAGGGGATAACGCAGGAGAGAACATGTGATCAAAA
GGCGACCAAAAGGACGGGAACCGTAAAAAGGCCGCGTTGCTGGCGTTTTTCCATATGCTCCGCCCCCCTG
ACTAGCATCACTAAAATCGACGCTCAGATCAGACGTGGCGAAACCCGACAGACTATAATGATACCATACC
TTTCCTCTTGGAATCTCCCTCGAGAGCTCTCCTGTTCCGACCCTGATGCTTACCGGATACC
